Addgene plasmid #118268: N229A Lo-MetQ
Purpose: N229A Mutation in Methionine Binding Protein (MetQ) used to solve crystal structure
Depositing lab: Douglas Rees. Depositing organization: California Institute of Technology. Publication: Noncanonical role for the binding protein in substrate uptake by the MetNI methionine ATP Binding Cassette (ABC) transporter. Nguyen PT, Lai JY, Lee AT, Kaiser JT, Rees DC. Proc Natl Acad Sci U S A. 2018 Oct 23. pii: 1811003115. doi: 10.1073/pnas.1811003115. PubMed 30352853.
Backbone
  Vector backbone: pET19b
  Backbone manufacturer: Novagen
  Backbone size w/o insert (bp): 5652
  Total vector size (bp): 6461
  Vector type: Bacterial Expression
Growth in bacteria
  Bacterial resistance: Ampicillin, 100 μg/mL
  Growth temperature: 37°C
  Growth strain: DH5alpha
  Copy number: High Copy
Gene/Insert
  Gene/Insert name: MetQ (N229A) (alt name: Methionine Binding Protein)
  Species: E. coli
  Insert size (bp): 747
  Mutation: Changed Asparagine (Asn) 229 to Alanine (Ala)
  GenBank ID: 944893
  Entrez Gene: metQ (a.k.a. b0197, ECK0197, metD, yaeC)
  Promoter: T7 Promoter
  Tag / fusion protein: 10x His Tag (N terminal on insert); Enterokinase Cleavage Site (N terminal on insert)
  Cloning method: Unknown
  Sequencing primers: 5′ T7 Forward; 3′ T7 Reverse
Terms and licenses: Academic/Nonprofit Terms; Industry Terms: Not Available to Industry
How to cite: N229A Lo-MetQ was a gift from Douglas Rees (Addgene plasmid # 118268 ; http://n2t.net/addgene:118268 ; RRID:Addgene_118268)
