[The description below was written by a language model from this plasmid's Addgene catalogue record and pLannotate feature annotations shown in this document.]
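Description:
N229A Lo-MetQ is a bacterial expression plasmid catalogued on the pET19b backbone. It carries the E. coli methionine-binding protein MetQ (also known as yaeC or metD), the periplasmic substrate-binding component of the MetNI methionine ABC transporter, with asparagine 229 changed to alanine. The stated purpose is production of this mutant protein for crystal structure determination. Expression follows the usual pET logic: a T7 promoter with an adjacent lac operator and the T7 gene 10 ribosome binding site drives the open reading frame, a T7 terminator closes it, and a plasmid-borne lacI gene supplies repressor. Transcription therefore depends on T7 RNA polymerase in the host and is inducible with IPTG. The plasmid is maintained through a pBR322-type origin with bom and rop and selected with ampicillin via β-lactamase. An f1 origin and residual tetracycline-resistance fragments from the backbone are also present.

The catalogue fields and the annotated sequence differ in several respects. The record lists an N-terminal 10x His tag and enterokinase cleavage site. The feature table instead shows a pelB signal sequence at the start of the reading frame, which would direct secretion to the periplasm, followed by a short His-type tag fragment upstream of metQ. A second His-tag fragment lies downstream of the coding region. These short tag matches, including the fragment called as a T7 gene 10B solubility tag, are automated partial hits and should be read cautiously. The sequenced record is also 6,245 nt rather than the listed 6,461 bp. The presence of rop suggests a lower copy number than the "high copy" entry indicates.
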