Features (pLannotate 1.2.2; 21 found; start..end, strand, type, name):
      1..66      +  sig_peptide    pelB signal sequence: leader peptide for secretion; pelB (fragment)
     73..90      +  CDS            capTEV™ (fragment): composite tag for in vivo biotinylation, TEV protease cleavage, and 6xHis tagging
    139..879     +  CDS            metQ (fragment): METQ_ECOLI - Also known as yaeC. Experimental evidence at protein level: Swiss-Prot protein existence level 1. This protein is a component of a D-methionine permease, a binding protein-dependent, ATP-driven transport system. From Escherichia coli (strain K12).
    889..906     +  CDS            9xHis (fragment): 9xHis affinity tag
    916..965     +  CDS            SET1 (fragment): solubility-enhancement tag derived from T7 phage gene 10B
    973..1020    +  terminator     T7 terminator: transcription terminator for bacteriophage T7 RNA polymerase
   1057..1485    +  rep_origin     f1 ori (sequence partly withheld): f1 bacteriophage origin of replication; arrow indicates direction of (+) strand synthesis
   1538..1642    +  promoter       AmpR promoter: bla
   1643..2503    +  CDS            AmpR: β-lactamase; bla; confers resistance to ampicillin, carbenicillin, and related antibiotics
   2674..3262    +  rep_origin     ori: high-copy-number ColE1/pMB1/pBR322/pUC origin of replication
   3448..3587    -  misc_feature   bom: basis of mobility region from pBR322
   3689..3880    -  CDS            rop: Rop protein, which maintains plasmids at low copy number; rop
   3897..4277    +  CDS            YPB1_ECOLX: Protein predicted: Swiss-Prot protein existence level 4. From Escherichia coli.
   4349..4640    -  CDS            TcR (fragment): tetracycline efflux protein; tet; confers resistance to tetracycline
   4655..4676    -  protein_bind   CAP binding site: CAP binding activates transcription in the presence of cAMP. E. coli catabolite activator protein
   4689..5771    -  CDS            lacI: lac repressor; lacI; The lac repressor binds to the lac operator to inhibit transcription in E. coli. This inhibition can be relieved by adding lactose or isopropyl-β-D-thiogalactopyranoside (IPTG).
   5772..5849    -  promoter       lacI promoter: lacI
   5857..6136    -  CDS            TcR (fragment): tetracycline efflux protein; tet; confers resistance to tetracycline
   6158..6176    +  promoter       T7 promoter: promoter for bacteriophage T7 RNA polymerase
   6177..6201    +  protein_bind   lac operator: The lac repressor binds to the lac operator to inhibit transcription in E. coli. This inhibition can be relieved by adding lactose or isopropyl-β-D-thiogalactopyranoside (IPTG). lac repressor encoded by lacI
   6216..6238    +  RBS            RBS: efficient ribosome binding site from bacteriophage T7 gene 10 (Olins and Rangwala, 1989)
>Addgene plasmid #118268 | N229A Lo-MetQ | addgene full sequence | sequence record 228534 | Addgene NGS Result
ATGAAATACCTGCTGCCGACCGCTGCTGCTGGTCTGCTGCTCCTCGCTGCCCAGCCGGCGATGGCCATGG
GCCATCATCATCATCATCATCATCATCATCACAGCAGCGGCCATATCGACGACGACGACAAGCATATGCA
GGATGAAAAAGATCCAAACCACATTAAAGTCGGCGTGATTGTTGGTGCCGAACAGCAGGTTGCAGAAGTC
GCGCAGAAAGTTGCGAAAGACAAATATGGCCTGGACGTTGAGCTGGTAACCTTCAACGACTATGTTCTGC
CAAACGAAGCATTGAGCAAAGGCGATATCGACGCCAACGCCTTCCAGCATAAACCGTACCTTGATCAGCA
ACTGAAAGATCGTGGCTACAAACTGGTCGCAGTAGGCAACACTTTTGTTTATCCGATTGCTGGTTACTCC
AAGAAAATCAAATCACTGGATGAACTGCAGGATGGTTCGCAGGTTGCCGTGCCAAACGACCCAACTAACC
TTGGTCGTTCACTGCTGCTGCTGCAAAAAGTGGGCTTGATCAAACTGAAAGATGGCGTTGGCCTGCTGCC
GACCGTTCTTGATGTTGTTGAGAACCCCAAAAATCTGAAAATTGTTGAACTGGAAGCACCGCAACTGCCG
CGTTCTCTGGACGACGCGCAAATCGCTCTGGCAGTTATCAATACCACCTATGCCAGCCAGATTGGCCTGA
CTCCGGCGAAAGACGGTATCTTTGTTGAAGATAAAGAGTCCCCGTACGTAGCGCTGATCGTGACGCGTGA
AGATAACAAAGACGCCGAGAACGTGAAGAAATTCGTCCAGGCTTATCAGTCTGACGAAGTTTACGAAGCA
GCAAACAAAGTGTTTAACGGCGGAGCTGTTAAAGGCTGGTAACTCGAGCACCACCACCACCACCACTGAG
ATCCGGCTGCTAACAAAGCCCGAAAGGAAGCTGAGTTGGCTGCTGCCACCGCTGAGCAATAACTAGCATA
ACCCCTTGGGGCCTCTAAACGGGTCTTGAGGGGTTTTTTGCTGAAAGGAGGAACTATATCCGGATTGGCG
AATGGG
[124 nt withheld, positions 1057-1180]
C
[91 nt withheld, positions 1182-1272]
A
[49 nt withheld, positions 1274-1322]
CCTTTGACGTTGGAGTCCACGTTCTTT
[37 nt withheld, positions 1350-1386]
ACCCTATCTCGGTCTATTCTTTTGATTTATAAGGGATTTTGCCGATTTCGGCCTATTGGTTAAAAAATGA
GCTGATTTAACAAAAATTTAACGCGAATTTTAACAAAATATTAACGCTTACAATTTAGGTGGCACTTTTC
GGGGAAATGTGCGCGGAACCCCTATTTGTTTATTTTTCTAAATACATTCAAATATGTATCCGCTCATGAG
ACAATAACCCTGATAAATGCTTCAATAATATTGAAAAAGGAAGAGTATGAGTATTCAACATTTCCGTGTC
GCCCTTATTCCCTTTTTTGCGGCATTTTGCCTTCCTGTTTTTGCTCACCCAGAAACGCTGGTGAAAGTAA
AAGATGCTGAAGATCAGTTGGGTGCACGAGTGGGTTACATCGAACTGGATCTCAACAGCGGTAAGATCCT
TGAGAGTTTTCGCCCCGAAGAACGTTTTCCAATGATGAGCACTTTTAAAGTTCTGCTATGTGGCGCGGTA
TTATCCCGTATTGACGCCGGGCAAGAGCAACTCGGTCGCCGCATACACTATTCTCAGAATGACTTGGTTG
AGTACTCACCAGTCACAGAAAAGCATCTTACGGATGGCATGACAGTAAGAGAATTATGCAGTGCTGCCAT
AACCATGAGTGATAACACTGCGGCCAACTTACTTCTGACAACGATCGGAGGACCGAAGGAGCTAACCGCT
TTTTTGCACAACATGGGGGATCATGTAACTCGCCTTGATCGTTGGGAACCGGAGCTGAATGAAGCCATAC
CAAACGACGAGCGTGACACCACGATGCCTGCAGCAATGGCAACAACGTTGCGCAAACTATTAACTGGCGA
ACTACTTACTCTAGCTTCCCGGCAACAATTAATAGACTGGATGGAGGCGGATAAAGTTGCAGGACCACTT
CTGCGCTCGGCCCTTCCGGCTGGCTGGTTTATTGCTGATAAATCTGGAGCCGGTGAGCGTGGGTCTCGCG
GTATCATTGCAGCACTGGGGCCAGATGGTAAGCCCTCCCGTATCGTAGTTATCTACACGACGGGGAGTCA
GGCAACTATGGATGAACGAAATAGACAGATCGCTGAGATAGGTGCCTCACTGATTAAGCATTGGTAACTG
TCAGACCAAGTTTACTCATATATACTTTAGATTGATTTAAAACTTCATTTTTAATTTAAAAGGATCTAGG
TGAAGATCCTTTTTGATAATCTCATGACCAAAATCCCTTAACGTGAGTTTTCGTTCCACTGAGCGTCAGA
CCCCGTAGAAAAGATCAAAGGATCTTCTTGAGATCCTTTTTTTCTGCGCGTAATCTGCTGCTTGCAAACA
AAAAAACCACCGCTACCAGCGGTGGTTTGTTTGCCGGATCAAGAGCTACCAACTCTTTTTCCGAAGGTAA
CTGGCTTCAGCAGAGCGCAGATACCAAATACTGTCCTTCTAGTGTAGCCGTAGTTAGGCCACCACTTCAA
GAACTCTGTAGCACCGCCTACATACCTCGCTCTGCTAATCCTGTTACCAGTGGCTGCTGCCAGTGGCGAT
AAGTCGTGTCTTACCGGGTTGGACTCAAGACGATAGTTACCGGATAAGGCGCAGCGGTCGGGCTGAACGG
GGGGTTCGTGCACACAGCCCAGCTTGGAGCGAACGACCTACACCGAACTGAGATACCTACAGCGTGAGCT
ATGAGAAAGCGCCACGCTTCCCGAAGGGAGAAAGGCGGACAGGTATCCGGTAAGCGGCAGGGTCGGAACA
GGAGAGCGCACGAGGGAGCTTCCAGGGGGAAACGCCTGGTATCTTTATAGTCCTGTCGGGTTTCGCCACC
TCTGACTTGAGCGTCGATTTTTGTGATGCTCGTCAGGGGGGCGGAGCCTATGGAAAAACGCCAGCAACGC
GGCCTTTTTACGGTTCCTGGCCTTTTGCTGGCCTTTTGCTCACATGTTCTTTCCTGCGTTATCCCCTGAT
TCTGTGGATAACCGTATTACCGCCTTTGAGTGAGCTGATACCGCTCGCCGCAGCCGAACGACCGAGCGCA
GCGAGTCAGTGAGCGAGGAAGCGGAAGAGCGCCTGATGCGGTATTTTCTCCTTACGCATCTGTGCGGTAT
TTCACACCGCAATGGTGCACTCTCAGTACAATCTGCTCTGATGCCGCATAGTTAAGCCAGTATACACTCC
GCTATCGCTACGTGACTGGGTCATGGCTGCGCCCCGACACCCGCCAACACCCGCTGACGCGCCCTGACGG
GCTTGTCTGCTCCCGGCATCCGCTTACAGACAAGCTGTGACCGTCTCCGGGAGCTGCATGTGTCAGAGGT
TTTCACCGTCATCACCGAAACGCGCGAGGCAGCTGCGGTAAAGCTCATCAGCGTGGTCGTGAAGCGATTC
ACAGATGTCTGCCTGTTCATCCGCGTCCAGCTCGTTGAGTTTCTCCAGAAGCGTTAATGTCTGGCTTCTG
ATAAAGCGGGCCATGTTAAGGGCGGTTTTTTCCTGTTTGGTCACTGATGCCACCGTGTAAGGGGGATTTC
TGTTCATGGGGGTAATGATACCGATGAAACGAGAGAGGATGCTCACGATACGGGTTACTGATGATGAACA
TGCCCGGTTACTGGAACGTTGTGAGGGTAAACAACTGGCGGTATGGATGCGGCGGGACCAGAGAAAAATC
ACTCAGGGTCAATGCCAGCGCTTCGTTAATACAGATGTAGGTGTTCCACAGGGTAGCCAGCAGCATCCTG
CGATGCAGATCCGGAACATAATGGTGCAGGGCGCTGACTTCCGCGTTTCCAGACTTTACGAAACACGGAA
ACCGAAGACCATTCATGTTGTTGCTCAGGTCGCAGACGTTTTGCAGCAGCAGTCGCTTCACGTTCGCTCG
CGTATCGGTGATTCATTCTGCTAACCAGTAAGGCAACCCCGCCAGCCTAGCCGGGTCCTCAACGACAGGA
GCACGATCATGCGCACCCGTGGGGCCGCCATGCCGGCGATAATGGCCTGCTTCTCGCCGAAACGTTTGGT
GGCGGGACCAGTGACGAAGGCTTGAGCGAGGGCGTGCAAGATTCCGAATACCGCAAGCGACAGGCCGATC
ATCGTCGCGCTCCAGCGAAAGCGGTCCTCGCCGAAAATGACCCAGAGCGCTGCCGGCACCTGTCCTACGA
GTTGCATGATAAAGAAGACAGTCATAAGTGCGGCGACGATAGTCATGCCCCGCGCCCACCGGAAGGAGCT
GACTGGGTTGAAGGCTCTCAAGGGCATCGGTCGAGATCCCGGTGCCTAATGAGTGAGCTAACTTACATTA
ATTGCGTTGCGCTCACTGCCCGCTTTCCAGTCGGGAAACCTGTCGTGCCAGCTGCATTAATGAATCGGCC
AACGCGCGGGGAGAGGCGGTTTGCGTATTGGGCGCCAGGGTGGTTTTTCTTTTCACCAGTGAGACGGGCA
ACAGCTGATTGCCCTTCACCGCCTGGCCCTGAGAGAGTTGCAGCAAGCGGTCCACGCTGGTTTGCCCCAG
CAGGCGAAAATCCTGTTTGATGGTGGTTAACGGCGGGATATAACATGAGCTGTCTTCGGTATCGTCGTAT
CCCACTACCGAGATATCCGCACCAACGCGCAGCCCGGACTCGGTAATGGCGCGCATTGCGCCCAGCGCCA
TCTGATCGTTGGCAACCAGCATCGCAGTGGGAACGATGCCCTCATTCAGCATTTGCATGGTTTGTTGAAA
ACCGGACATGGCACTCCAGTCGCCTTCCCGTTCCGCTATCGGCTGAATTTGATTGCGAGTGAGATATTTA
TGCCAGCCAGCCAGACGCAGACGCGCCGAGACAGAACTTAATGGGCCCGCTAACAGCGCGATTTGCTGGT
GACCCAATGCGACCAGATGCTCCACGCCCAGTCGCGTACCGTCTTCATGGGAGAAAATAATACTGTTGAT
GGGTGTCTGGTCAGAGACATCAAGAAATAACGCCGGAACATTAGTGCAGGCAGCTTCCACAGCAATGGCA
TCCTGGTCATCCAGCGGATAGTTAATGATCAGCCCACTGACGCGTTGCGCGAGAAGATTGTGCACCGCCG
CTTTACAGGCTTCGACGCCGCTTCGTTCTACCATCGACACCACCACGCTGGCACCCAGTTGATCGGCGCG
AGATTTAATCGCCGCGACAATTTGCGACGGCGCGTGCAGGGCCAGACTGGAGGTGGCAACGCCAATCAGC
AACGACTGTTTGCCCGCCAGTTGTTGTGCCACGCGGTTGGGAATGTAATTCAGCTCCGCCATCGCCGCTT
CCACTTTTTCCCGCGTTTTCGCAGAAACGTGGCTGGCCTGGTTCACCACGCGGGAAACGGTCTGATAAGA
GACACCGGCATACTCTGCGACATCGTATAACGTTACTGGTTTCACATTCACCACCCTGAATTGACTCTCT
TCCGGGCGCTATCATGCCATACCGCGAAAGGTTTTGCGCCATTCGATGGTGTCCGGGATCTCGACGCTCT
CCCTTATGCGACTCCTGCATTAGGAAGCAGCCCAGTAGTAGGTTGAGGCCGTTGAGCACCGCCGCCGCAA
GGAATGGTGCATGCAAGGAGATGGCGCCCAACAGTCCCCCGGCCACGGGGCCTGCCACCATACCCACGCC
GAAACAAGCGCTCATGAGCCCGAAGTGGCGAGCCCGATCTTCCCCATCGGTGATGTCGGCGATATAGGCG
CCAGCAACCGCACCTGTGGCGCCGGTGATGCCGGCCACGATGCGTCCGGCGTAGAGGATCGAGATCTCGA
TCCCGCGAAATTAATACGACTCACTATAGGGGAATTGTGAGCGGATAACAATTCCCCTCTAGAAATAATT
TTGTTTAACTTTAAGAAGGAGATATACAT
